>Addgene plasmid #35680 | pEGFP-MRLC1 | addgene partial sequence | sequence record 44754 | EGFP-N 5'-CGTCGCCGTCCAGCTCGACCAG-3'
CCTTGCTACCATGGTGGCGACCGGTCGGTCGTCTTTATCCTTGGCGCCATGTTTGAGGATGCGGGTGAAC
TCCACGTAGTTGAAGTTGCCTTTCTTATCAATGGGTGCCTCCCGGTACATCTCGTCCACTTCCTCATCTG
TGAAGCGGTCACCCATGGTGGTGAGCAGCTCCCGGAGGTGGTCCTCATGGATGAAACCTGAGGCTTCCTC
GTCGAAGCAGGCAAAGGCGTTGCGAATCACATCCTCGGGGTCCGTGCCGTTCAGCTTCTCCCCAAACATG
GTGAGGAACATGGTGAAGTTGATGGGCCCCGGGGCCTCGCTCATCATGCCCTCCAGGTATTCGTCTGTGG
GGTTCTTCCCCAGCGAGGCCAGCATGTCGTGCAGGTCCTCCTTGTCAATGAAGCCATCACGGTTCTGGTC
AATCATGTTGAAAGCCTCCTTAAACTCCTGGATCTGGGACTGGTCAAACATTGCGAAGACATTGGATGTG
GCCCGCTGTGGCCGCTTCTTGGTGGTCTTGGCTTTGGCCCGCTTGCTGGACATGGTGGCGGATCCGCTAG
CGGATCTGACGGTTCACTAAACCAGCTCTGCTTATATAGACCTCCCACCGTACACGCCTACCGCCCATTT
GCGTCAATGGGGCGGAGTTGTTACGACATTTTGGAAAGTCCCGTTGATTTTGGTGCCAAAACAAACTCCC
ATTGACGTCAATGGGGTGGAGACTTGGAAATCCCCGTGAGTCAAACCGCTATCCACGCCCATTGATGTAC
TGCCAAAACCGCATCACCATGGTAATAGCGATGACTAATACGTAGATGTACTGCCAAGTAGGA
