[The description below was written by a language model from this plasmid's Addgene catalogue record.]
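Description:
pEGFP-MRLC1 is a mammalian expression plasmid built on the Clontech pEGFP backbone (about 4.7 kb without insert) that encodes human myosin regulatory light chain MRLC1, the product of the MYL9 gene, fused to enhanced green fluorescent protein. The MRLC1 coding sequence was inserted by restriction cloning between BamHI and AgeI sites, both of which remain intact. This places it upstream of the backbone-encoded EGFP, so the fluorescent tag sits at the C terminus of the light chain. Expression is driven by the constitutive CMV promoter. The plasmid is maintained at high copy in E. coli under kanamycin selection. The backbone also carries a neomycin resistance marker, so stably transfected mammalian cells can be selected with G418. No feature table accompanies the record, so elements such as the replication origin and polyadenylation signals are not itemised.

The depositor notes that this plasmid is identical to the construct described in the associated publication, except that the tetracycline-inducible promoter used there has been replaced with constitutive CMV. That study examined how phosphorylation of the regulatory light chain at Ser1, Ser2 and Thr9 affects myosin II assembly and function in live cells. The record lists no mutations in the insert, which suggests it is the wild-type light chain, although this is not stated outright. The construct is suited to live-cell fluorescence imaging of the light chain, and through it of myosin II localisation and filament dynamics, in transiently or stably transfected mammalian cells.
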