Addgene plasmid #35680: pEGFP-MRLC1
Depositing lab: Tom Egelhoff. Depositing organization: Cleveland Clinic Foundation. Publication: Analysis of the role of Ser1/Ser2/Thr9 phosphorylation on myosin II assembly and function in live cells. Beach JR, Licate LS, Crish JF, Egelhoff TT. BMC Cell Biol. 2011 Dec 2;12:52. 10.1186/1471-2121-12-52 PubMed 22136066.
Backbone
  Vector backbone: pEGFP
  Backbone manufacturer: Clontech
  Backbone size w/o insert (bp): 4700
  Vector type: Mammalian Expression
  Selectable markers: Neomycin (select with G418)
Growth in bacteria
  Bacterial resistance: Kanamycin, 50 μg/mL
  Growth temperature: 37°C
  Growth strain: DH5alpha
  Copy number: High Copy
Gene/Insert
  Gene/Insert name: MRLC1 (alt name: MYL9)
  Species: H. sapiens (human)
  Entrez Gene: MYL9 (a.k.a. LC20, MLC-2C, MLC2, MMIHS4, MRLC1, MYRL2)
  Promoter: CMV
  Tag / fusion protein: EGFP (C terminal on backbone)
  Cloning method: Restriction Enzyme; 5′ cloning site BamHI (not destroyed); 3′ cloning site AgeI (not destroyed)
  Sequencing primers: 5′ CMV fwd; 3′ EGFP-N
Terms and licenses: Academic/Nonprofit Terms; Industry Terms: Not Available to Industry
Depositor comments: This plasmid is identical to the one published in Beach et al., 2011, except the tet-inducible promoter has been replaced with a constitutive CMV promoter.
How to cite: pEGFP-MRLC1 was a gift from Tom Egelhoff (Addgene plasmid # 35680 ; http://n2t.net/addgene:35680 ; RRID:Addgene_35680)
